Addgene plasmid #191006: pLenti6.3/TO/V5-DEST-IGFBP2
Purpose: Lentiviral expression vector for IGFBP2
Depositing lab: Johanna Ivaska. Depositing organization: Turku Bioscience Centre. Publication: IGFBP2 secretion by mammary adipocytes limits breast cancer invasion. Conway JRW, Dinc DD, Follain G, Paavolainen O, Kaivola J, Bostrom P, Hartiala P, Peuhu E, Ivaska J. Sci Adv. 2023 Jul 14;9(28):eadg1840. doi: 10.1126/sciadv.adg1840. Epub 2023 Jul 12. PubMed 37436978.
Backbone
  Vector backbone: pLenti6.3/TO/V5-DEST
  Backbone manufacturer: Invitrogen (Life Technologies)
  Backbone size w/o insert (bp): 9351
  Total vector size (bp): 8689
  Vector type: Lentiviral
  Selectable markers: Blasticidin
Growth in bacteria
  Bacterial resistance: Ampicillin, 100 μg/mL
  Growth temperature: 37°C
  Growth strain: NEB Stable
  Copy number: High Copy
Gene/Insert
  Gene/Insert name: Insulin-Like Growth Factor Binding Protein 2
  Species: H. sapiens (human)
  Insert size (bp): 987
  GenBank ID: 3485
  Entrez Gene: IGFBP2 (a.k.a. IBP2, IGF-BP53)
  Promoter: CMV
  Cloning method: Gateway Cloning
  Sequencing primers: 5′ CMV_F; 3′ WPRE_R
Terms and licenses: Academic/Nonprofit Terms; Industry Terms: Not Available to Industry
How to cite: pLenti6.3/TO/V5-DEST-IGFBP2 was a gift from Johanna Ivaska (Addgene plasmid # 191006 ; http://n2t.net/addgene:191006 ; RRID:Addgene_191006)
