[The description below was written by a language model from this plasmid's Addgene catalogue record and pLannotate feature annotations shown in this document.]
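Description:
pLenti6.3/TO/V5-DEST-IGFBP2 is a third-generation-style, self-inactivating HIV-1 lentiviral expression plasmid built on the Invitrogen pLenti6.3/TO/V5-DEST Gateway destination backbone, carrying the human insulin-like growth factor binding protein 2 (IGFBP2) coding sequence. In bacteria it is maintained through a high-copy ColE1/pUC-type origin with ampicillin resistance (AmpR). An f1 origin and remnants of a lac/T3/T7 cloning region are also present. The viral genome is transcribed from a chimeric RSV promoter fused to a truncated 5' LTR. It contains the Ψ packaging signal, a gag fragment, the Rev response element for Rev-dependent nuclear export, and the cPPT/CTS. It ends in a ΔU3 3' LTR, which disables LTR promoter activity after integration, followed by an SV40 polyadenylation signal.

The payload is driven by the CMV enhancer/promoter. Two short annotations matching tet operator sequences follow the promoter, consistent with the "TO" (Tet-On/operator) design, in which expression is constitutive unless a Tet repressor is supplied in the target cell. The IGFBP2 ORF sits between attB1 and attB2 sites left by Gateway recombination. This explains why the final plasmid is smaller than the empty destination vector, whose selection cassette was replaced. A V5 epitope tag lies downstream of attB2, but the record does not state whether the insert retains a stop codon, so C-terminal tagging cannot be assumed. A WPRE follows to enhance transcript stability and expression. A separate SV40 promoter/EM7 cassette expresses blasticidin S deaminase, allowing blasticidin selection of transduced mammalian cells. The stated purpose is lentiviral expression of IGFBP2, and the associated publication concerns IGFBP2 secretion and breast cancer invasion.
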