Features (pLannotate 1.2.2; 34 found; start..end, strand, type, name):
     26..252     +  promoter       RSV promoter: Rous sarcoma virus enhancer/promoter
    253..433     +  LTR            5' LTR (truncated): truncated 5' long terminal repeat (LTR) from HIV-1
    480..605     +  misc_feature   HIV-1 Ψ: packaging signal of human immunodeficiency virus type 1
    589..952     +  CDS            HIV-1 gag (fragment): gag protein from human immunodeficiency virus 1; gag
   1098..1331    +  misc_feature   RRE: The Rev response element (RRE) of HIV-1 allows for Rev-dependent mRNA export from the nucleus to the cytoplasm.
   1708..1808    +  CDS            Rev (fragment): human immunodeficiency virus 1 (HIV-1) Rev protein; rev; enhances nuclear export of unspliced and incompletely spliced viral mRNAs
   1827..1944    +  misc_feature   cPPT/CTS: central polypurine tract and central termination sequence of HIV-1
   1968..2269    +  enhancer       CMV enhancer: human cytomegalovirus immediate early enhancer
   2270..2473    +  promoter       CMV promoter: human cytomegalovirus (CMV) immediate early promoter
   2475..2494    +  promoter       PLtetO-1 promoter (fragment): modified phage lambda PL promoter with tet operator sites (Lutz and Bujard, 1997)
   2496..2515    +  promoter       PLtetO-1 promoter (fragment): modified phage lambda PL promoter with tet operator sites (Lutz and Bujard, 1997)
   2555..2579    +  protein_bind   attB1: mutant version of attB; recombination site for the Gateway® BP reaction BP Clonase™
   2585..3568    +  CDS            IGFBP2: IBP2_HUMAN - Also known as BP2, IBP2. Experimental evidence at protein level: Swiss-Prot protein existence level 1. Inhibits IGF-mediated growth and developmental rates. IGF- binding proteins prolong the half-life of the IGFs and have been shown to either inhibit or stimulate the growth promoting effects of the IGFs on cell culture. They alter the interaction of IGFs with their cell surface receptors. From Homo sapiens (Human).
   3573..3597    -  protein_bind   attB2: mutant version of attB; recombination site for the Gateway® BP reaction BP Clonase™
   3650..3691    +  CDS            V5 tag: epitope tag from simian virus 5
   3715..4303    +  misc_feature   WPRE: woodchuck hepatitis virus posttranscriptional regulatory element
   4318..4634    +  promoter       SV40 promoter: SV40 enhancer and early promoter
   4682..4729    +  promoter       EM7 promoter: synthetic bacterial promoter&nbsp
   4748..5146    +  CDS            BSD: blasticidin S deaminase; Aspergillus terreus BSD; confers resistance to blasticidin
   5163..5231    +  CDS            nef (fragment): NEF_HV1Z2 - Experimental evidence at protein level: Swiss-Prot protein existence level 1. Extracellular Nef protein targets CD4(+) T-lymphocytes for apoptosis by interacting with CXCR4 surface receptors. From Human immunodeficiency virus type 1 group M subtype D (isolate Z2/CDC-Z34) (HIV-1).
   5233..5466    +  LTR            3' LTR (ΔU3): self-inactivating 3' long terminal repeat (LTR) from HIV-1
   5538..5659    +  polyA_signal   SV40 poly(A) signal: SV40 polyadenylation signal
   5699..5834    +  rep_origin     SV40 ori: SV40 origin of replication
   5855..5873    -  promoter       T7 promoter: promoter for bacteriophage T7 RNA polymerase
   5881..6036    +  CDS            lacZα (fragment): LacZα fragment of β-galactosidase; lacZ fragment
   6041..6469    +  rep_origin     f1 ori (sequence partly withheld): f1 bacteriophage origin of replication; arrow indicates direction of (+) strand synthesis
   6522..6626    +  promoter       AmpR promoter: bla
   6627..7487    +  CDS            AmpR: β-lactamase; bla; confers resistance to ampicillin, carbenicillin, and related antibiotics
   7658..8246    +  rep_origin     ori: high-copy-number ColE1/pMB1/pBR322/pUC origin of replication
   8429..8521    +  CDS            lacI (fragment): lac repressor; lacI; The lac repressor binds to the lac operator to inhibit transcription in E. coli. This inhibition can be relieved by adding lactose or isopropyl-β-D-thiogalactopyranoside (IPTG).
   8534..8555    +  protein_bind   CAP binding site: CAP binding activates transcription in the presence of cAMP. E. coli catabolite activator protein
   8570..8600    +  promoter       lac promoter: promoter for the E. coli lac operon
   8608..8624    +  protein_bind   lac operator: The lac repressor binds to the lac operator to inhibit transcription in E. coli. This inhibition can be relieved by adding lactose or isopropyl-β-D-thiogalactopyranoside (IPTG). lac repressor encoded by lacI
   8669..8687    +  promoter       T3 promoter: promoter for bacteriophage T3 RNA polymerase
>Addgene plasmid #191006 | pLenti6.3/TO/V5-DEST-IGFBP2 | addgene full sequence | sequence record 379878 | Addgene NGS Result
ACAAAAGCTGGAGCTGCAAGCTTAATGTAGTCTTATGCAATACTCTTGTAGTCTTGCAACATGGTAACGA
TGAGTTAGCAACATGCCTTACAAGGAGAGAAAAAGCACCGTGCATGCCGATTGGTGGAAGTAAGGTGGTA
CGATCGTGCCTTATTAGGAAGGCAACAGACGGGTCTGACATGGATTGGACGAACCACTGAATTGCCGCAT
TGCAGAGATATTGTATTTAAGTGCCTAGCTCGATACATAAACGGGTCTCTCTGGTTAGACCAGATCTGAG
CCTGGGAGCTCTCTGGCTAACTAGGGAACCCACTGCTTAAGCCTCAATAAAGCTTGCCTTGAGTGCTTCA
AGTAGTGTGTGCCCGTCTGTTGTGTGACTCTGGTAACTAGAGATCCCTCAGACCCTTTTAGTCAGTGTGG
AAAATCTCTAGCAGTGGCGCCCGAACAGGGACTTGAAAGCGAAAGGGAAACCAGAGGAGCTCTCTCGACG
CAGGACTCGGCTTGCTGAAGCGCGCACGGCAAGAGGCGAGGGGCGGCGACTGGTGAGTACGCCAAAAATT
TTGACTAGCGGAGGCTAGAAGGAGAGAGATGGGTGCGAGAGCGTCAGTATTAAGCGGGGGAGAATTAGAT
CGCGATGGGAAAAAATTCGGTTAAGGCCAGGGGGAAAGAAAAAATATAAATTAAAACATATAGTATGGGC
AAGCAGGGAGCTAGAACGATTCGCAGTTAATCCTGGCCTGTTAGAAACATCAGAAGGCTGTAGACAAATA
CTGGGACAGCTACAACCATCCCTTCAGACAGGATCAGAAGAACTTAGATCATTATATAATACAGTAGCAA
CCCTCTATTGTGTGCATCAAAGGATAGAGATAAAAGACACCAAGGAAGCTTTAGACAAGATAGAGGAAGA
GCAAAACAAAAGTAAGACCACCGCACAGCAAGCGGCCGCTGATCTTCAGACCTGGAGGAGGAGATATGAG
GGACAATTGGAGAAGTGAATTATATAAATATAAAGTAGTAAAAATTGAACCATTAGGAGTAGCACCCACC
AAGGCAAAGAGAAGAGTGGTGCAGAGAGAAAAAAGAGCAGTGGGAATAGGAGCTTTGTTCCTTGGGTTCT
TGGGAGCAGCAGGAAGCACTATGGGCGCAGCGTCAATGACGCTGACGGTACAGGCCAGACAATTATTGTC
TGGTATAGTGCAGCAGCAGAACAATTTGCTGAGGGCTATTGAGGCGCAACAGCATCTGTTGCAACTCACA
GTCTGGGGCATCAAGCAGCTCCAGGCAAGAATCCTGGCTGTGGAAAGATACCTAAAGGATCAACAGCTCC
TGGGGATTTGGGGTTGCTCTGGAAAACTCATTTGCACCACTGCTGTGCCTTGGAATGCTAGTTGGAGTAA
TAAATCTCTGGAACAGATTTGGAATCACACGACCTGGATGGAGTGGGACAGAGAAATTAACAATTACACA
AGCTTAATACACTCCTTAATTGAAGAATCGCAAAACCAGCAAGAAAAGAATGAACAAGAATTATTGGAAT
TAGATAAATGGGCAAGTTTGTGGAATTGGTTTAACATAACAAATTGGCTGTGGTATATAAAATTATTCAT
AATGATAGTAGGAGGCTTGGTAGGTTTAAGAATAGTTTTTGCTGTACTTTCTATAGTGAATAGAGTTAGG
CAGGGATATTCACCATTATCGTTTCAGACCCACCTCCCAACCCCGAGGGGACCCGACAGGCCCGAAGGAA
TAGAAGAAGAAGGTGGAGAGAGAGACAGAGACAGATCCATTCGATTAGTGAACGGATCTCGACGGTATCG
GTTAACTTTTAAAAGAAAAGGGGGGATTGGGGGGTACAGTGCAGGGGAAAGAATAGTAGACATAATAGCA
ACAGACATACAAACTAAAGAATTACAAAAACAAATTACAAAAATTCAAAATTTTATCGATAAGCTTGGGA
GTTCCGCTTACATAACTTACGGTAAATGGCCCGCCTGGCTGACCGCCCAACGACCCCCGCCCATTGACGT
CAATAATGACGTATGTTCCCATAGTAACGCCAATAGGGACTTTCCATTGACGTCAATGGGTGGAGTATTT
ACGGTAAACTGCCCACTTGGCAGTACATCAAGTGTATCATATGCCAAGTACGCCCCCTATTGACGTCAAT
GACGGTAAATGGCCCGCCTGGCATTATGCCCAGTACATGACCTTATGGGACTTTCCTACTTGGCAGTACA
TCTACGTATTAGTCATCGCTATTACCATGGTGATGCGGTTTTGGCAGTACATCAATGGGCGTGGATAGCG
GTTTGACTCACGGGGATTTCCAAGTCTCCACCCCATTGACGTCAATGGGAGTTTGTTTTGGCACCAAAAT
CAACGGGACTTTCCAAAATGTCGTAACAACTCCGCCCCATTGACGCAAATGGGCGGTAGGCGTGTACGGT
GGGAGGTCTATATAAGCAGAGCTCTCCCTATCAGTGATAGAGATCTCCCTATCAGTGATAGAGATCGTCG
ACTAGTCCAGTGTGGTGGAATTCTGCAGATATCAACAAGTTTGTACAAAAAAGCAGGCTCCACCATGCTG
CCGAGAGTGGGCTGCCCCGCGCTGCCGCTGCCGCCGCCGCCGCTGCTGCCGCTGCTGCCGCTGCTGCTGC
TGCTACTGGGCGCGAGTGGCGGCGGCGGCGGGGCGCGCGCGGAGGTGCTGTTCCGCTGCCCGCCCTGCAC
ACCCGAGCGCCTGGCCGCCTGCGGGCCCCCGCCGGTTGCGCCGCCCGCCGCGGTGGCCGCAGTGGCCGGA
GGCGCCCGCATGCCATGCGCGGAGCTCGTCCGGGAGCCGGGCTGCGGCTGCTGCTCGGTGTGCGCCCGGC
TGGAGGGCGAGGCGTGCGGCGTCTACACCCCGCGCTGCGGCCAGGGGCTGCGCTGCTATCCCCACCCGGG
CTCCGAGCTGCCCCTGCAGGCGCTGGTCATGGGCGAGGGCACTTGTGAGAAGCGCCGGGACGCCGAGTAT
GGCGCCAGCCCGGAGCAGGTTGCAGACAATGGCGATGACCACTCAGAAGGAGGCCTGGTGGAGAACCACG
TGGACAGCACCATGAACATGTTGGGCGGGGGAGGCAGTGCTGGCCGGAAGCCCCTCAAGTCGGGTATGAA
GGAGCTGGCCGTGTTCCGGGAGAAGGTCACTGAGCAGCACCGGCAGATGGGCAAGGGTGGCAAGCATCAC
CTTGGCCTGGAGGAGCCCAAGAAGCTGCGACCACCCCCTGCCAGGACTCCCTGCCAACAGGAACTGGACC
AGGTCCTGGAGCGGATCTCCACCATGCGCCTTCCGGATGAGCGGGGCCCTCTGGAGCACCTCTACTCCCT
GCACATCCCCAACTGTGACAAGCATGGCCTGTACAACCTCAAACAGTGCAAGATGTCTCTGAACGGGCAG
CGTGGGGAGTGCTGGTGTGTGAACCCCAACACCGGGAAGCTGATCCAGGGAGCCCCCACCATCCGGGGGG
ACCCCGAGTGTCATCTCTTCTACAATGAGCAGCAGGAGGCTCGCGGGGTGCACACCCAGCGGATGCAGTA
GGACCCAGCTTTCTTGTACAAAGTGGTTGATATCCAGCACAGTGGCGGCCGCTCGAGTCTAGAGGGCCCG
CGGTTCGAAGGTAAGCCTATCCCTAACCCTCTCCTCGGTCTCGATTCTACGCGTACCGGTTAGTAATGAT
CGACAATCAACCTCTGGATTACAAAATTTGTGAAAGATTGACTGGTATTCTTAACTATGTTGCTCCTTTT
ACGCTATGTGGATACGCTGCTTTAATGCCTTTGTATCATGCTATTGCTTCCCGTATGGCTTTCATTTTCT
CCTCCTTGTATAAATCCTGGTTGCTGTCTCTTTATGAGGAGTTGTGGCCCGTTGTCAGGCAACGTGGCGT
GGTGTGCACTGTGTTTGCTGACGCAACCCCCACTGGTTGGGGCATTGCCACCACCTGTCAGCTCCTTTCC
GGGACTTTCGCTTTCCCCCTCCCTATTGCCACGGCGGAACTCATCGCCGCCTGCCTTGCCCGCTGCTGGA
CAGGGGCTCGGCTGTTGGGCACTGACAATTCCGTGGTGTTGTCGGGGAAGCTGACGTCCTTTCCATGGCT
GCTCGCCTGTGTTGCCACCTGGATTCTGCGCGGGACGTCCTTCTGCTACGTCCCTTCGGCCCTCAATCCA
GCGGACCTTCCTTCCCGCGGCCTGCTGCCGGCTCTGCGGCCTCTTCCGCGTCTTCGCCTTCGCCCTCAGA
CGAGTCGGATCTCCCTTTGGGCCGCCTCCCCGCCTGGCGATGGTACCGGTGTGGAAAGTCCCCAGGCTCC
CCAGCAGGCAGAAGTATGCAAAGCATGCATCTCAATTAGTCAGCAACCAGGTGTGGAAAGTCCCCAGGCT
CCCCAGCAGGCAGAAGTATGCAAAGCATGCATCTCAATTAGTCAGCAACCATAGTCCCGCCCCTAACTCC
GCCCATCCCGCCCCTAACTCCGCCCAGTTCCGCCCATTCTCCGCCCCATGGCTGACTAATTTTTTTTATT
TATGCAGAGGCCGAGGCCGCCTCTGCCTCTGAGCTATTCCAGAAGTAGTGAGGAGGCTTTTTTGGAGGCC
TAGGCTTTTGCAAAAAGCTCCCGGGAGCTTGTATATCCATTTTCGGATCTGATCAGCACGTGTTGACAAT
TAATCATCGGCATAGTATATCGGCATAGTATAATACGACAAGGTGAGGAACTAAACCATGGCCAAGCCTT
TGTCTCAAGAAGAATCCACCCTCATTGAAAGAGCAACGGCTACAATCAACAGCATCCCCATCTCTGAAGA
CTACAGCGTCGCCAGCGCAGCTCTCTCTAGCGACGGCCGCATCTTCACTGGTGTCAATGTATATCATTTT
ACTGGGGGACCTTGTGCAGAACTCGTGGTGCTGGGCACTGCTGCTGCTGCGGCAGCTGGCAACCTGACTT
GTATCGTCGCGATCGGAAATGAGAACAGGGGCATCTTGAGCCCCTGCGGACGGTGCCGACAGGTGCTTCT
CGATCTGCATCCTGGGATCAAAGCCATAGTGAAGGACAGTGATGGACAGCCGACGGCAGTTGGGATTCGT
GAATTGCTGCCCTCTGGTTATGTGTGGGAGGGCTAAGCACAATTCGAGCTCGGTACCTTTAAGACCAATG
ACTTACAAGGCAGCTGTAGATCTTAGCCACTTTTTAAAAGAAAAGGGGGGACTGGAAGGGCTAATTCACT
CCCAACGAAGACAAGATCTGCTTTTTGCTTGTACTGGGTCTCTCTGGTTAGACCAGATCTGAGCCTGGGA
GCTCTCTGGCTAACTAGGGAACCCACTGCTTAAGCCTCAATAAAGCTTGCCTTGAGTGCTTCAAGTAGTG
TGTGCCCGTCTGTTGTGTGACTCTGGTAACTAGAGATCCCTCAGACCCTTTTAGTCAGTGTGGAAAATCT
CTAGCAGTAGTAGTTCATGTCATCTTATTATTCAGTATTTATAACTTGCAAAGAAATGAATATCAGAGAG
TGAGAGGAACTTGTTTATTGCAGCTTATAATGGTTACAAATAAAGCAATAGCATCACAAATTTCACAAAT
AAAGCATTTTTTTCACTGCATTCTAGTTGTGGTTTGTCCAAACTCATCAATGTATCTTATCATGTCTGGC
TCTAGCTATCCCGCCCCTAACTCCGCCCATCCCGCCCCTAACTCCGCCCAGTTCCGCCCATTCTCCGCCC
CATGGCTGACTAATTTTTTTTATTTATGCAGAGGCCGAGGCCGCCTCGGCCTCTGAGCTATTCCAGAAGT
AGTGAGGAGGCTTTTTTGGAGGCCTAGGGACGTACCCAATTCGCCCTATAGTGAGTCGTATTACGCGCGC
TCACTGGCCGTCGTTTTACAACGTCGTGACTGGGAAAACCCTGGCGTTACCCAACTTAATCGCCTTGCAG
CACATCCCCCTTTCGCCAGCTGGCGTAATAGCGAAGAGGCCCGCACCGATCGCCCTTCCCAACAGTTGCG
CAGCCTGAATGGCGAATGGG
[124 nt withheld, positions 6041-6164]
C
[91 nt withheld, positions 6166-6256]
A
[49 nt withheld, positions 6258-6306]
CCTTTGACGTTGGAGTCCACGTTCTTT
[37 nt withheld, positions 6334-6370]
ACCCTATCTCGGTCTATTCTTTTGATTTATAAGGGATTTTGCCGATTTCGGCCTATTGGTTAAAAAATGA
GCTGATTTAACAAAAATTTAACGCGAATTTTAACAAAATATTAACGCTTACAATTTAGGTGGCACTTTTC
GGGGAAATGTGCGCGGAACCCCTATTTGTTTATTTTTCTAAATACATTCAAATATGTATCCGCTCATGAG
ACAATAACCCTGATAAATGCTTCAATAATATTGAAAAAGGAAGAGTATGAGTATTCAACATTTCCGTGTC
GCCCTTATTCCCTTTTTTGCGGCATTTTGCCTTCCTGTTTTTGCTCACCCAGAAACGCTGGTGAAAGTAA
AAGATGCTGAAGATCAGTTGGGTGCACGAGTGGGTTACATCGAACTGGATCTCAACAGCGGTAAGATCCT
TGAGAGTTTTCGCCCCGAAGAACGTTTTCCAATGATGAGCACTTTTAAAGTTCTGCTATGTGGCGCGGTA
TTATCCCGTATTGACGCCGGGCAAGAGCAACTCGGTCGCCGCATACACTATTCTCAGAATGACTTGGTTG
AGTACTCACCAGTCACAGAAAAGCATCTTACGGATGGCATGACAGTAAGAGAATTATGCAGTGCTGCCAT
AACCATGAGTGATAACACTGCGGCCAACTTACTTCTGACAACGATCGGAGGACCGAAGGAGCTAACCGCT
TTTTTGCACAACATGGGGGATCATGTAACTCGCCTTGATCGTTGGGAACCGGAGCTGAATGAAGCCATAC
CAAACGACGAGCGTGACACCACGATGCCTGTAGCAATGGCAACAACGTTGCGCAAACTATTAACTGGCGA
ACTACTTACTCTAGCTTCCCGGCAACAATTAATAGACTGGATGGAGGCGGATAAAGTTGCAGGACCACTT
CTGCGCTCGGCCCTTCCGGCTGGCTGGTTTATTGCTGATAAATCTGGAGCCGGTGAGCGTGGGTCTCGCG
GTATCATTGCAGCACTGGGGCCAGATGGTAAGCCCTCCCGTATCGTAGTTATCTACACGACGGGGAGTCA
GGCAACTATGGATGAACGAAATAGACAGATCGCTGAGATAGGTGCCTCACTGATTAAGCATTGGTAACTG
TCAGACCAAGTTTACTCATATATACTTTAGATTGATTTAAAACTTCATTTTTAATTTAAAAGGATCTAGG
TGAAGATCCTTTTTGATAATCTCATGACCAAAATCCCTTAACGTGAGTTTTCGTTCCACTGAGCGTCAGA
CCCCGTAGAAAAGATCAAAGGATCTTCTTGAGATCCTTTTTTTCTGCGCGTAATCTGCTGCTTGCAAACA
AAAAAACCACCGCTACCAGCGGTGGTTTGTTTGCCGGATCAAGAGCTACCAACTCTTTTTCCGAAGGTAA
CTGGCTTCAGCAGAGCGCAGATACCAAATACTGTTCTTCTAGTGTAGCCGTAGTTAGGCCACCACTTCAA
GAACTCTGTAGCACCGCCTACATACCTCGCTCTGCTAATCCTGTTACCAGTGGCTGCTGCCAGTGGCGAT
AAGTCGTGTCTTACCGGGTTGGACTCAAGACGATAGTTACCGGATAAGGCGCAGCGGTCGGGCTGAACGG
GGGGTTCGCGCACACAGCCCAGCTTGGAGCGAACGACCTACACCGAACTGAGATACCTACAGCGTGAGCT
ATGAGAAAGCGCCACGCTTCCCGAAGGGAGAAAGGCGGACAGGTATCCGGTAAGCGGCAGGGTCGGAACA
GGAGAGCGCACGAGGGAGCTTCCAGGGGGAAACGCCTGGTATCTTTATAGTCCTGTCGGGTTTCGCCACC
TCTGACTTGAGCGTCGATTTTTGTGATGCTCGTCAGGGGGGCGGAGCCTATGGAAAAACGCCAGCAACGC
GGCCTTTTTACGGTTCCTGGCCTTTTGCTGGCCTTTTGCTCACATGTTCTTTCCTGCGTTATCCCCTGAT
TCTGTGGATAACCGTATTACCGCCTTTGAGTGAGCTGATACCGCTCGCCGCAGCCGAACGACCGAGCGCA
GCGAGTCAGTGAGCGAGGAAGCGGAAGAGCGCCCAATACGCAAACCGCCTCTCCCCGCGCGTTGGCCGAT
TCATTAATGCAGCTGGCACGACAGGTTTCCCGACTGGAAAGCGGGCAGTGAGCGCAACGCAATTAATGTG
AGTTAGCTCACTCATTAGGCACCCCAGGCTTTACACTTTATGCTTCCGGCTCGTATGTTGTGTGGAATTG
TGAGCGGATAACAATTTCACACAGGAAACAGCTATGACCATGATTACGCCAAGCGCGCAATTAACCCTCA
CTAAAGGGA
